Addgene plasmid #174964: pMSR:MSMEG_0977:Dendra
Purpose: C-term fluorescent fusion
Depositing lab: Keith Derbyshire & Joseph Wade. Depositing organization: Wadsworth Center, New York State Department of Health. Publication: A Mycobacterial Systems Resource for the Research Community. Judd JA, Canestrari J, Clark R, Joseph A, Lapierre P, Lasek-Nesselquist E, Mir M, Palumbo M, Smith C, Stone M, Upadhyay A, Wirth SE, Dedrick RM, Meier CG, Russell DA, Dills A, Dove E, Kester J, Wolf ID, Zhu J, Rubin ER, Fortune S, Hatfull GF, Gray TA, Wade JT, Derbyshire KM. mBio. 2021 Mar 2;12(2). pii: mBio.02401-20. doi: 10.1128/mBio.02401-20. PubMed 33653882.
Backbone
  Vector backbone: pMSR:Dendra
  Vector type: Bacterial Expression ; Integrating Mycobacterial Expression Vector attL5. T7 expression in E. coli
Growth in bacteria
  Bacterial resistance: Apramycin, 25 μg/mL
  Growth temperature: 37°C
  Growth strain: DH5alpha
  Copy number: High Copy
Gene/Insert
  Gene/Insert name: MSMEG_0977
  Species: M. smegmatis
  Promoter: pmycTetO
  Tag / fusion protein: Gly-Ala Linker/Dendra2/1x Flag Tag (C terminal on insert)
  Cloning method: Ligation Independent Cloning
  Sequencing primers: 5′ TGATAGAGTTTGTCCTCCCTATCAG; 3′ TCCATATGCACCTTGACACG
Resource information
  A portion of this plasmid was derived from a plasmid made by: CP000480.1
Terms and licenses: Academic/Nonprofit Terms; Industry Terms: Not Available to Industry
Depositor comments: 5' cloning site: AseI (destroyed), 3' cloning site: HindIII (not destroyed)
How to cite: pMSR:MSMEG_0977:Dendra was a gift from Keith Derbyshire & Joseph Wade (Addgene plasmid # 174964 ; http://n2t.net/addgene:174964 ; RRID:Addgene_174964)
