[The description below was written by a language model from this plasmid's Addgene catalogue record and pLannotate feature annotations shown in this document.]
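Description:
pMSR:MSMEG_0977:Dendra is a 5.15 kb integrating mycobacterial expression vector built on the pMSR:Dendra backbone, part of a systematic resource of tagged Mycobacterium smegmatis genes. It is propagated in E. coli through a high-copy ColE1/pUC-type origin and selected with apramycin, conferred by the aac(3)IV aminoglycoside acetyltransferase gene. It carries no annotated mycobacterial replication origin. Instead it encodes the mycobacteriophage L5 integrase (annotated across the sequence origin), with an adjacent fragment of L5 sequence. This integrase catalyses site-specific recombination into the L5 attachment site of the mycobacterial chromosome, giving stable single-copy insertion.

The payload is the M. smegmatis open reading frame MSMEG_0977, inserted by ligation-independent cloning and fused at its C terminus to a Gly-Ala linker, the green-to-red photoconvertible fluorescent protein Dendra2, and a single FLAG epitope. The insert itself is not annotated in the feature table, but the unannotated interval between the promoter region and Dendra2 is where it would lie. Expression in mycobacteria is driven by the pmycTetO promoter; the short hits the annotation software labels as "tight TRE promoter" fragments most likely correspond to its tet operator sequences rather than to any mammalian promoter, and would allow tetracycline-repressor control where a repressor is present. A T7 promoter just downstream, together with a partial T7 terminator after the FLAG tag, allows the same fusion to be expressed in E. coli strains that supply T7 RNA polymerase.

The stated purpose is production of a C-terminal fluorescent fusion, which suits localisation imaging of the MSMEG_0977 product in live mycobacteria. The FLAG tag also allows immunodetection or affinity capture.
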