Features (pLannotate 1.2.2; 13 found; start..end, strand, type, name):
    291..395     -  CDS            32 (fragment): VG32_BPML5 - Protein predicted: Swiss-Prot protein existence level 4. From Mycobacterium phage L5 (Mycobacteriophage L5).
    451..555     +  CDS            Y4104_STRCO (fragment): Protein inferred from homology: Swiss-Prot protein existence level 3. From Streptomyces coelicolor (strain ATCC BAA-471 / A3(2) / M145).
    613..632     +  promoter       tight TRE promoter (fragment): Tet-responsive promoter PTight, consisting of seven tet operator sequences followed by the minimal CMV promoter
    639..656     +  promoter       tight TRE promoter (fragment): Tet-responsive promoter PTight, consisting of seven tet operator sequences followed by the minimal CMV promoter
    670..688     +  promoter       T7 promoter: promoter for bacteriophage T7 RNA polymerase
    995..1681    +  CDS            Dendra2: Dendra2 is a photoconvertible green fluorescent protein published in 2006, derived from Dendronephthya sp.. It has high acid sensitivity.
   1721..1741    +  CDS            FLAG (fragment): FLAG® epitope tag, followed by an enterokinase cleavage site
   1750..1792    +  terminator     T7 terminator (fragment): transcription terminator for bacteriophage T7 RNA polymerase
   1998..2798    +  CDS            ApmR: aminoglycoside 3-N-acetyltransferase type IV ; aac(3)IV; confers resistance to apramycin (Paget and Davies, 1996)
   2865..2882    -  misc_feature   MCS (fragment): pBluescript multiple cloning site
   2923..3511    +  rep_origin     ori: high-copy-number ColE1/pMB1/pBR322/pUC origin of replication
   3679..3707    +  misc_feature   MCS (fragment): pUC18/19 multiple cloning site
   4267..229     +  CDS            33 (across the origin): VINT_BPML5 - Also known as int. Protein inferred from homology: Swiss-Prot protein existence level 3. Integrase is necessary for integration of the phage into the host genome by site-specific recombination. From Mycobacterium phage L5 (Mycobacteriophage L5).
>Addgene plasmid #174964 | pMSR:MSMEG_0977:Dendra | addgene full sequence | sequence record 345868 | Addgene NGS Result
CACCAAGTCGCTGAAGCGTGGCTACGCCAAGATCGGTCGGCCGGAACTCCGCATCCACGACCTCCGCGCT
GTCGGCGCTACGTTCGCCGCTCAGGCAGGTGCGACGACCAAGGAGCTGATGGCCCGTCTCGGTCACACGA
CTCCTAGGATGGCGATGAAGTACCAGATGGCGTCTGAGGCCCGCGACGAGGCTATCGCTGAGGCGATGTC
CAAGCTGGCCAAGACCTCCTGAAACGCAAAAAGCCCCCCTCCCAAGGACACTGAGTCCTAAAGAGGGGGG
TTTCTTGTCAGTACGCGAAGAACCACGCCTGGCCGCGAGCGCCAGCACCGCCGCTCTGTGCGGAGACCTG
GGCACCAGCCCCGCCGCCGCCAGGAGCATTGCCGTTCCCGCCAGAAATCTAGACGGTGACCACAACGCGC
CCGCTTTGATCGGGGACGTCGAAATATTGGATCGTCGGCACCGTCACGGCCGTGGGAGGCGGCACGATCC
GCGACGTGATGATCGGCCGCATCCCCACGGTGCTGCGCAGTGAGCTCTACGCCATCCCGGCGTTGATCTG
TGCGTTCGCACGCACAGGCCCGGTGTGAGAAGGGTCTCTGACGAGCGGGAGAACTCCCTATCAGTGATAG
AGTTTGTCCTCCCTATCAGTGATAGATAGGCTTAAGGAGTAATACGACTCACTATAGGGAGAAGGAGGCC
ATTATGGTTGCCGATGTGCTCGCATACGTCGCGGCCCGGCTGGTTCTCGTCGCGGTACTCGCCGCGGTGA
TCTACGTGGTGGGCCGGATGGTCGTCGGTGACTTCCCGATCGTGGTGGCTTTGCTGTTCTCGTTCGTGAT
CGCGCTGCCTCTGGGCATCTGGGTGTTCAAGCCGCTGCGTCTGCGTGCGACGGCCTCCATTGCGGAATTC
GACGAGCGCCGGCGCAAGGACCGTGCGGATCTGCAGGCGCGGCTTCGTGGCGACGACCCCAAGAAGCTTG
GTGCGGCCGCGGGCAACACGCCTGGCATCAATCTGATCAAGGAGGACATGCGTGTCAAGGTGCATATGGA
GGGCAACGTGAACGGTCACGCCTTCGTGATCGAGGGGGAGGGTAAGGGTAAGCCTTACGAAGGGACCCAG
ACCGCCAACCTCACCGTCAAGGAGGGCGCCCCTCTCCCATTCTCGTACGATATCCTCACTACCGCGGTGC
ATTACGGGAACCGCGTGTTCACCAAGTACCCCGAGGATATCCCTGACTACTTCAAGCAGAGCTTCCCGGA
GGGATACTCCTGGGAGCGGACGATGACCTTCGAAGACAAGGGTATCTGTACGATCCGCAGCGACATCTCG
CTGGAAGGGGACTGTTTCTTCCAGAACGTCCGTTTCAAGGGGACCAACTTTCCGCCGAACGGCCCGGTCA
TGCAGAAGAAGACCCTCAAGTGGGAGCCGAGCACGGAGAAGCTGCACGTTCGGGACGGCCTCCTGGTCGG
CAACATCAACATGGCGCTGCTGCTGGAAGGCGGCGGCCACTACCTATGCGACTTCAAGACCACGTACAAA
GCGAAGAAGGTCGTCCAGCTGCCCGACGCGCACTTCGTGGACCACCGCATCGAAATCCTGGGGAACGATT
CGGACTACAACAAGGTCAAGTTGTACGAGCACGCTGTGGCACGCTATAGCCCGCTCCCGTCGCAGGTCTG
GTTCGAAGGCGGCGGCGGGGAGAACCTGTATTTCCAGGACTACAAGGACGACGACGACAAGTGATTTAAA
TAACCCCTTGGGGCCTCTAAACGGGTCTTGAGGGGTTTTTTGTTAACTAGCGTACGATCGAATTCCTGCA
GCTCACGGTAACTGATGCCGTATTTGCAGTACCAGCGTACGGCCCACAGAATGATGTCACGCTGAAAATG
CCGGCCTTTGAATGGGTTCATGTGCAGCTCCATCAGCAAAAGGGGATGATAAGTTTATCACCACCGACTA
TTTGCAACAGTGCCGTTGATCGTGCTATGATCGACTGATGTCATCAGCGGTGGAGTGCAATGTCGTGCAA
TACGAATGGCGAAAAGCCGAGCTCATCGGTCAGCTTCTCAACCTTGGGGTTACCCCCGGCGGTGTGCTGC
TGGTCCACAGCTCCTTCCGTAGCGTCCGGCCCCTCGAAGATGGGCCACTTGGACTGATCGAGGCCCTGCG
TGCTACGCTGGGTCCGGGAGGGACGCTCGTCATGCCCTCGTGGTCAGGTCTGGACGACGAGCCGTTCGAT
CCTGCCACGTCGCCCGTTACACCGGACCTTGGAGTTGTCTCTGACACATTCTGGCGCCTGCCAAATGTAA
AGCGCAGCGCCCATCCATTTGCCTTTGCGGCAGCGGGGCCACAGGCAGAGCAGATCATCTCTGATCCATT
GCCCCTGCCACCTTACTCGCCTGCAAGCCCGGTCGCCCGTGTCCATGAACTCGATGGGCAGGTACTTCTC
CTCGGCGTGGGACACGATGCCAACACGACGCTGCATCTTGCCGAGTTGATGGCAAAGGTTCCCTATGGGG
TGCCGAGACACTGCACCATTCTTCAGGATGGCAAGTTGGTACGCGTCGATTATCTCGAGAATGACCACTG
CTGTGAGCGCTTTGCCTTGGCGGACAGGTGGCTCAAGGAGAAGAGCCTTCAGAAGGAAGGTCCAGTCGGT
CATGCCTTTGCTCGGTTGATCCGCTCCCGCGACATTGTGGCGACAGCCCTGGGTCAACTGGGCCGAGATC
CGTTGATCTTCCTGCATCCGCCAGAGGCGGGATGCGAAGAATGCGATGCCGCTCGCCAGTCGATTGGCTG
AGCTCATGAGCGGAGAACGAGATGACGTTGGAGGGGCAAGGTCGCGCTGATTGCTGGGGCAACACGGGGG
ATCCACTAGTTCCATGAGCGTCAGACCCCGTAGAAAAGATCAAAGGATCTTCTTGAGATCCTTTTTTTCT
GCGCGTAATCTGCTGCTTGCAAACAAAAAAACCACCGCTACCAGCGGTGGTTTGTTTGCCGGATCAAGAG
CTACCAACTCTTTTTCCGAAGGTAACTGGCTTCAGCAGAGCGCAGATACCAAATACTGTCCTTCTAGTGT
AGCCGTAGTTAGGCCACCACTTCAAGAACTCTGTAGCACCGCCTACATACCTCGCTCTGCTAATCCTGTT
ACCAGTGGCTGCTGCCAGTGGCGATAAGTCGTGTCTTACCGGGTTGGACTCAAGACGATAGTTACCGGAT
AAGGCGCAGCGGTCGGGCTGAACGGGGGGTTCGTGCACACAGCCCAGCTTGGAGCGAACGACCTACACCG
AACTGAGATACCTACAGCGTGAGCTATGAGAAAGCGCCACGCTTCCCGAGGGGAGAAAGGCGGACAGGTA
TCCGGTAAGCGGCAGGGTCGGAACAGGAGAGCGCACGAGGGAGCTTCCAGGGGGAAACGCCTGGTATCTT
TATAGTCCTGTCGGGTTTCGCCACCTCTGACTTGAGCGTCGATTTTTGTGATGCTCGTCAGGGGGGCGGA
GCCTATGGAAAAACGCCAGCAACGCGGCCTTTTTACGGTTCCTGGCCTTTTGCTGGCCTTTTGCTCACAT
GTTCTTTCCTGCGTTATCCCCTGATTCTGTGGATAACCGTATTACCGCCTTTGAGTGAGCTGATACCGCT
CGCCGCAGCCGAACGACCGAGCGCAACGCGTGCGGCCGCGGTACCCGGGGATCCTCTAGAGTCGACCACC
AAGGGCACCATCTCTGCTTGGGCCACCCCGTTGGCCGCAGCCAGCTCGCTGAGAGCCGTGAACGACAGGG
CGAACGCCAGCCCGCCGACGGCGAGGGTTCCGACCGCTGCAACTCCCGGTGCAACCTTGTCCCGGTCTAT
TCTCTTCACTGCACCAGCTCCAATCTGGTGTGAATGCCCCTCGTCTGTTCGCGCAGGCGGGGGGCTCTAT
TCGTTTGTCAGCATCGAAAGTAGCCAGATCAGGGATGCGTTGCAACCGCGTATGCCCAGGTCAGAAGAGT
CGCACAAGAGTTGCAGACCCCTGGAAAGAAAAATGGCCAGAGGGCGAAAACACCCTCTGACCAGCGGAGC
GGGCGACGGGAATCGAACCCGCGTAGCTAGTTTGGAAGAATGGGTGTCTGCCGACCACATATGGGCCGGT
CAAGATAGGTTTTTACCCCCTCTCGGCTGCATCCTCTAAGTGGAAAGAAATTGCAGGTCGTAGAAGCGCG
TTGAAGCCTGAGAGTTGCACAGGAGTTGCAACCCGGTAGCCTTGTTCACGACGAGAGGAGACCTAGTTGG
CACGTCGCGGATGGGGATCGCTGAAGACTCAGCGCAGCGGGAGGATCCAAGCCTCATACGTCAACCCGCA
GGACGGTGTGAGGTACTACGCGCTGCAGACCTACGACAACAAGATGGACGCCGAAGCCTGGCTCGCGGGC
GAGAAGCGGCTCATCGAGATGGAGACCTGGACCCCTCCACAGGACCGGGCGAAGAAGGCAGCCGCCAGCG
CCATCACGCTGGAGGAGTACACCCGGAAGTGGCTCGTGGAGCGCGACCTCGCAGACGGCACCAGGGATCT
GTACAGCGGGCACGCGGAGCGCCGCATCTACCCGGTGCTAGGTGAAGTGGCGGTCACAGAGATGACGCCA
GCTCTGGTGCGTGCGTGGTGGGCCGGGATGGGTAGGAAGCACCCGACTGCCCGCCGGCATGCCTACAACG
TCCTCCGGGCGGTGATGAACACAGCGGTCGAGGACAAGCTGATCGCAGAGAACCCGTGCCGGATCGAGCA
GAAGGCAGCCGATGAGCGCGACGTAGAGGCGCTGACGCCTGAGGAGCTGGACATCGTCGCCGCTGAGATC
TTCGAGCACTACCGGATCGCGGCATACATCCTGGCGTGGACGAGCCTCCGGTTCGGAGAGCTGATCGAGC
TTCGCCGCAAGGACATCGTGGACGACGGCATGACGATGAAGCTCCGGGTGCGCCGTGGCGCTTCCCGCGT
GGGGAACAAGATCGTCGTTGGCAACGCCAAGACCGTCCGGTCGAAGCGTCCTGTGACGGTTCCGCCTCAC
GTCGCGGAGATGATCCGAGCGCACATGAAGGACCGTACGAAGATGAACAAGGGCCCCGAGGCATTCCTGG
TGACCACGACGCAGGGCAACCGGCTGTCGAAGTCCGCGTT
