>Addgene plasmid #174964 | pMSR:MSMEG_0977:Dendra | depositor partial sequence | sequence record 339358 | partial
ATGGTTGCCGATGTGCTCGCATACGTCGCGGCCCGGCTGGTTCTCGTCGCGGTACTCGCCGCGGTGATCT
ACGTGGTGGGCCGGATGGTCGTCGGTGACTTCCCGATCGTGGTGGCTTTGCTGTTCTCGTTCGTGATCGC
GCTGCCTCTGGGCATCTGGGTGTTCAAGCCGCTGCGTCTGCGTGCGACGGCCTCCATTGCGGAATTCGAC
GAGCGCCGGCGCAAGGACCGTGCGGATCTGCAGGCGCGGCTTCGTGGCGACGACCCCAAG
